Addgene plasmid #174319: pEZT-GST-SLFN2
Purpose: Expression of recombinant GST-SLFN2
Depositing lab: Bruce Beutler. Depositing organization: University of Texas Southwestern Medical Center. Publication: SLFN2 protection of tRNAs from stress-induced cleavage is essential for T cell-mediated immunity. Yue T, Zhan X, Zhang D, Jain R, Wang KW, Choi JH, Misawa T, Su L, Quan J, Hildebrand S, Xu D, Li X, Turer E, Sun L, Moresco EMY, Beutler B. Science. 2021 May 14;372(6543). pii: 372/6543/eaba4220. doi: 10.1126/science.aba4220. PubMed 33986151.
Backbone
  Vector backbone: pEZT
  Vector type: Mammalian Expression ; Bacmam, Baculovirus
Growth in bacteria
  Bacterial resistance: Ampicillin, 100 μg/mL
  Growth temperature: 37°C
  Growth strain: DH5alpha
  Copy number: High Copy
Gene/Insert
  Gene/Insert name: GST-SLFN2 (alt names: Shl; Shlf2)
  Species: M. musculus (mouse)
  Insert size (bp): 1137
  Entrez Gene: Slfn2 (a.k.a. Shlf2)
  Promoter: CMV
  Cloning method: Restriction Enzyme; 5′ cloning site NotI (unknown if destroyed); 3′ cloning site KpnI (unknown if destroyed)
  Sequencing primers: 5′ CTG GGC TTG TCG AGA CAG AGA; 3′ AATGAAAGCCATACGGGAAGCAAT
Terms and licenses: Academic/Nonprofit Terms; Industry Terms: Not Available to Industry
How to cite: pEZT-GST-SLFN2 was a gift from Bruce Beutler (Addgene plasmid # 174319 ; http://n2t.net/addgene:174319 ; RRID:Addgene_174319)
