[The description below was written by a language model from this plasmid's Addgene catalogue record and pLannotate feature annotations shown in this document.]
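Description:
pEZT-GST-SLFN2 is a BacMam-type shuttle plasmid of 9,237 nt built on the pEZT backbone. It can drive expression directly in transfected mammalian cells or serve as a donor for making recombinant baculovirus that delivers the same cassette. It is maintained in E. coli through a high-copy ColE1/pUC-type origin with ampicillin resistance (β-lactamase), and it also carries an f1 origin. Tn7L and Tn7R ends flank the expression region together with a gentamicin resistance gene. In vectors of this design, that mini-Tn7 segment is moved by site-specific transposition into a bacmid.

The payload is mouse Slfn2 (Schlafen 2; insert listed as 1,137 bp, cloned between NotI and KpnI) fused downstream of Schistosoma japonicum glutathione S-transferase, giving an N-terminally GST-tagged protein suited to glutathione affinity purification. The automated annotation labels the Slfn2 reading frame as a fragment of human SLFN12. This most likely reflects homology within the Schlafen family rather than a different insert, since the catalogue entry specifies the mouse gene. Transcription comes from the CMV immediate-early enhancer and promoter followed by a chimeric β-globin/immunoglobulin intron, with a T7 promoter just upstream of the coding sequence. A WPRE and an SV40 polyadenylation signal follow the insert to boost transcript processing and expression.

On the opposite strand, a baculoviral p10 promoter drives mEGFP terminated by an HSV TK poly(A) signal. This would provide a fluorescent marker in insect cells, presumably for monitoring virus production. The stated purpose is expression of recombinant GST-SLFN2, and the associated study concerns SLFN2 protecting tRNAs from stress-induced cleavage in T cells.
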