Features (pLannotate 1.2.2; 23 found; start..end, strand, type, name):
    527..636     -  promoter       p10 promoter: baculovirus promoter for expression in insect cells
    823..1200    +  enhancer       CMV enhancer: human cytomegalovirus immediate early enhancer
   1202..1401    +  promoter       CMV promoter: human cytomegalovirus (CMV) immediate early promoter
   1540..1672    +  intron         chimeric intron: chimera between introns from human β-globin and immunoglobulin heavy chain genes
   1717..1735    +  promoter       T7 promoter: promoter for bacteriophage T7 RNA polymerase
   1761..2414    +  CDS            GST26_SCHJA: Experimental evidence at protein level: Swiss-Prot protein existence level 1. GST isoenzymes appear to play a central role in the parasite detoxification system. Other functions are also suspected including a role in increasing the solubility of haematin in the parasite gut. From Schistosoma japonicum (Blood fluke).
   2553..3587    +  CDS            SLFN12 (fragment): SLN12_HUMAN - Experimental evidence at protein level: Swiss-Prot protein existence level 1. From Homo sapiens (Human).
   3612..4200    +  misc_feature   WPRE: woodchuck hepatitis virus posttranscriptional regulatory element
   4236..4319    +  CDS            large T antigen (fragment): large T antigen from SV40 (simian virus 40)
   4342..4476    +  polyA_signal   SV40 poly(A) signal: SV40 polyadenylation signal
   4505..4670    -  mobile_element Tn7L: mini-Tn7 element (left end of the Tn7 transposon) Tn7
   4833..4849    +  CDS            lacZα (fragment): LacZα fragment of β-galactosidase; lacZ fragment
   4854..5308    +  rep_origin     f1 ori (sequence partly withheld): f1 bacteriophage origin of replication; arrow indicates direction of (+) strand synthesis
   5334..5438    +  promoter       AmpR promoter: bla
   5439..6299    +  CDS            AmpR: β-lactamase; bla; confers resistance to ampicillin, carbenicillin, and related antibiotics
   6470..7058    +  rep_origin     ori: high-copy-number ColE1/pMB1/pBR322/pUC origin of replication
   7244..7295    -  misc_feature   bom (fragment): basis of mobility region from pBR322
   7363..7587    -  mobile_element Tn7R: mini-Tn7 element (right end of the Tn7 transposon) Tn7
   7654..8187    -  CDS            GmR: gentamycin acetyltransferase; aacC1; confers resistance to gentamycin
   8357..8385    -  promoter       Pc promoter: intI1 (promoter lies within the coding sequence); class 1 integron promoter
   8363..8722    -  CDS            YPR2_ECOLX (fragment): Protein predicted: Swiss-Prot protein existence level 4. From Escherichia coli.
   8893..8941    -  polyA_signal   HSV TK poly(A) signal: herpes simplex virus thymidine kinase polyadenylation signal (Cole and Stacy, 1985)
   9026..502     -  CDS            mEGFP (across the origin): mEGFP is a basic (constitutively fluorescent) green fluorescent protein published in 2002, derived from Aequorea victoria. It has moderate acid sensitivity.
>Addgene plasmid #174319 | pEZT-GST-SLFN2 | addgene full sequence | sequence record 345217 | Addgene NGS Result
GGATCTTGAAGTTCACCTTGATGCCGTTCTTCTGCTTGTCGGCCATGATATAGACGTTGTGGCTGTTGTA
GTTGTACTCCAGCTTGTGCCCCAGGATGTTGCCGTCCTCCTTGAAGTCGATGCCCTTCAGCTCGATGCGG
TTCACCAGGGTGTCGCCCTCGAACTTCACCTCGGCGCGGGTCTTGTAGTTGCCGTCGTCCTTGAAGAAGA
TGGTGCGCTCCTGGACGTAGCCTTCGGGCATGGCGGACTTGAAGAAGTCGTGCTGCTTCATGTGGTCGGG
GTAGCGGCTGAAGCACTGCACGCCGTAGGTCAGGGTGGTCACGAGGGTGGGCCAGGGCACGGGCAGCTTG
CCGGTGGTGCAGATGAACTTCAGGGTCAGCTTGCCGTAGGTGGCATCGCCCTCGCCCTCGCCGGACACGC
TGAACTTGTGGCCGTTTACGTCGCCGTCCAGCTCGACCAGGATGGGCACCACCCCGGTGAACAGCTCCTC
GCCCTTGCTCACCGGGTGATCAAGTCTTCGTCGAGTGATTGTAAATAAAATGTAATTTACAGTATAGTAT
TTTAATTAATATACAAATGATTTGATAATAATTCTTATTTAACTATAATATATTGTGTTGGGTTGAATTA
AAGGTCCGTATACTCCGGAATATTAATAGGATCCCGGTCCGAGCGCGCGGAATTCAATATTGGCCATTAG
CCATATTATTCATTGGTTATATAGCATAAATCAATATTGGCTATTGGCCATTGCATACGTTGTATCTATA
TCATAATATGTACATTTATATTGGCTCATGTCCAATATGACCGCCATGTTGGCATTGATTATTGACTAGT
TATTAATAGTAATCAATTACGGGGTCATTAGTTCATAGCCCATATATGGAGTTCCGCGTTACATAACTTA
CGGTAAATGGCCCGCCTGGCTGACCGCCCAACGACCCCCGCCCATTGACGTCAATAATGACGTATGTTCC
CATAGTAACGCCAATAGGGACTTTCCATTGACGTCAATGGGTGGAGTATTTACGGTAAACTGCCCACTTG
GCAGTACATCAAGTGTATCATATGCCAAGTCCGCCCCCTATTGACGTCAATGACGGTAAATGGCCCGCCT
GGCATTATGCCCAGTACATGACCTTACGGGACTTTCCTACTTGGCAGTACATCTACGTATTAGTCATCGC
TATTACCATGGTGATGCGGTTTTGGCAGTACACCAATGGGCGTGGATAGCGGTTTGACTCACGGGGATTT
CCAAGTCTCCACCCCATTGACGTCAATGGGAGTTTGTTTTGGCACCAAAATCAACGGGACTTTCCAAAAT
GTCGTAATAACCCCGCCCCGTTGACGCAAATGGGCGGTAGGCGTGTACGGTGGGAGGTCTATATAAGCAG
AGCTCGTTTAGTGAACCGTCAGATCACTAGAAGCTTTATTGCGGTAGTTTATCACAGTTAAATTGCTAAC
GCAGTCAGTGCTTCTGACACAACAGTCTCGAACTTAAGCTGCAGAAGTTGGTCGTGAGGCACTGGGCAGG
TAAGTATCAAGGTTACAAGACAGGTTTAAGGAGACCAATAGAAACTGGGCTTGTCGAGACAGAGAAGACT
CTTGCGTTTCTGATAGGCACCTATTGGTCTTACTGACATCCACTTTGCCTTTCTCTCCACAGGTGTCCAC
TCCCAGTTCAATTACAGCTCTTAAGGCTAGAGTACTTAATACGACTCACTATAGGCTAGCCTCGAGGCGG
CCGCGCCACCATGAGCCCTATACTAGGTTATTGGAAAATTAAGGGCCTTGTGCAACCCACTCGACTTCTT
TTGGAATATCTTGAAGAAAAATATGAAGAGCATTTGTATGAGCGCGATGAAGGTGATAAATGGCGAAACA
AAAAGTTTGAATTGGGTTTGGAGTTTCCCAATCTTCCTTATTATATTGATGGTGATGTTAAATTAACACA
GTCTATGGCCATCATACGTTATATAGCTGACAAGCACAACATGTTGGGTGGTTGTCCAAAAGAGCGTGCA
GAGATTTCAATGCTTGAAGGAGCGGTTTTGGATATTAGATACGGTGTTTCGAGAATTGCATATAGTAAAG
ACTTTGAAACTCTCAAAGTTGATTTTCTTAGCAAGCTACCTGAAATGCTGAAAATGTTCGAAGATCGTTT
ATGTCATAAAACATATTTAAATGGTGATCATGTAACCCATCCTGACTTCATGTTGTATGACGCTCTTGAT
GTTGTTTTATACATGGACCCAATGTGCCTGGATGCGTTCCCAAAATTAGTTTGTTTTAAAAAACGTATTG
AAGCTATCCCACAAATTGATAAGTACTTGAAATCCAGCAAGTATATAGCATGGCCTTTGCAGGGCTGGCA
AGCCACGTTTGGTGGTGGCGACCATCCTCCAAAATCGGATCTGGAAGTTCTGTTCCAGGGGCCCCTGGGA
TCCCCGGAATTCATGGGTACTAGACTTGAGGCAACTGAGCAAAGCAACCACAGAACTCAGAGGAATGACA
TTCAGCTGGAAAATGCAAAGGCTGCTGGGAAAATGGGCATCAGTGTTGATCTGGAAGCCAAATATGCTAA
GCTGGGTCTAAATCTCGGAGCAATCACTTTTGGAGAGAAGGATAGGAAGAAAATGAAGAATTCTCACCTC
AGAAAACAGGAGAATGCAAACATCTCTCTAGCTGTATGTGCTCTCCTGAATTCGGGAGGTGGAGCAATCA
AGGTTAAAATTGAAAATGAAAATTATAGTCTCACTAGGGATGGCCTGGGACTAGATTTGGAAGCCTCTCT
TTGTAAATGTCTGCCCTTTGTCCAGTGGCACCTGGACTTCACGGAGAGCGAAGGCTACATTTATATCTAC
GTGAAATCGTGGAGCCAAGAAATCTTTGGGCTGCCTATTGGCACCCTAAGAACCAATTTGTATGTAAGGA
GCATGTCATCTTCTGTACAAGTGAGCGCCGCTGCTGCCCTGGAATTTCTCCAGGACCTGGAGGAAACTGG
AGGGAGACCCTGTGTCAGACCAGAGTTGCCTGCAAGCATAGCCTTCCCTGAAGTGGAAGGAGAATGGCAC
CTGGAGGATTTGGCTGCTGCATTGTTTAACAGGACAGAATTTCAGTACGAGGAAACTTTCCCCTTTACCA
GATCCAGATATGTTGAAGTTACATTGCTTTCAGCGAAACGCCTGCGAAAACGCATCAAAGAGCTCCTCCC
TCAAACTGTTTCTGCTTTTGCAAACACGGATGGGGGATTTTTGTTCATTGGTTTGGATGGCAAAACCCAG
CAAATTATTGGTTTTGAAGCAGAGAAGAGCGATCTCGTGCTTCTAGAGAGTGAAATAGAAAAGCACATCC
GGCAGCTGCCTGTCACTCACTTCTGTGAGGAGAAGGAGAAGATCAAGTACACGTGCAAATTCATCGAAGT
GCACAAATCCGGAGCTGTGTGTGCATATGTGTGTGCGCTCAGAGTGGAGAGATTCTGCTGTGCAGTATTC
GCTGCAGAGCCCGAGTCCTGGCATGTGGAAGGCGGCTGTGTGAAGAGGTTTACCACAGAGGAATGGGTGA
AACTCCAGATGAATGCCCCATCAGGTTGAGGTACCAAGCTTAATCAACCTCTGGATTACAAAATTTGTGA
AAGATTGACTGGTATTCTTAACTATGTTGCTCCTTTTACGCTATGTGAATACGCTGCTTTAATGCCTTTG
TATCATGCTATTGCTTCCCGTATGGCTTTCATTTTCTCCTCCTTGTATAAATCCTGGTTGCTGTCTCTTT
ATGAGGAGTTGTGGCCCGTTGTCAGGCAACGTGGCGTGGTGTGCACTGTGTTTGCTGACGCAACCCCCAC
TGGTTGGGGCATTGCCACCACCTGTCAGCTCCTTTCCGGGACTTTCGCTTTCCCCCTCCCTATTGCCACG
GCGGAACTCATCGCCGCCTGCCTTGCCCGCTGCTGGACAGGGGCTCGGCTGTTGGGCACTGACAATTCCG
TGGTGTTGTCGGGGAAGCTGACGTCCTTTCCATGGCTGCTCGCCTGTGTTGCCACCTGGATTCTGCGCGG
GACGTCCTTCTGCTACGTCCCTTCGGCCCTCAATCCAGCGGACCTTCCTTCCCGCGGCCTGCTGCCGGCT
CTGCGGCCTCTTCCGCGTCTTCGCCTTCGCCCTCAGACGAGTCGGATCTCCCTTTGGGCCGCCTCCCCGC
CTGCAGTCTGACAAGCTTGTCGAGAAGTACTAGAGGATCATAATCAGCCATACCACATTTGTAGAGGTTT
TACTTGCTTTAAAAAACCTCCCACACCTCCCCCTGAACCTGAAACATAAAATGAATGCAATTGTTGTTGT
TAACTTGTTTATTGCAGCTTATAATGGTTACAAATAAAGCAATAGCATCACAAATTTCACAAATAAAGCA
TTTTTTTCACTGCATTCTAGTTGTGGTTTGTCCAAACTCATCAATGTATCTTATCATGTCTGGATCTGAT
CACTGCTTGAGCCTAGGAGATCCGAACCAGATAAGTGAAATCTAGTTCCAAACTATTTTGTCATTTTTAA
TTTTCGTATTAGCTTACGACGCTACACCCAGTTCCCATCTATTTTGTCACTCTTCCCTAAATAATCCTTA
AAAACTCCATTTCCACCCCTCCCAGTTCCCAACTATTTTGTCCGCCCACAGCGGGGCATTTTTCTTCCTG
TTATGTTTTTAATCAAACATCCTGCCAACTCCATGTGACAAACCGTCATCTTCGGCTACTTTTTCTCTGT
CACAGAATGAAAATTTTTCTGTCATCTCTTCGTTATTAATGTTTGTAATTGACTGAATATCAACGCTTAT
TTGCAGCCTGAATGGCGAATGGG
[124 nt withheld, positions 4854-4977]
C
[91 nt withheld, positions 4979-5069]
A
[49 nt withheld, positions 5071-5119]
CCTTTGACGTTGGAGTCCACGTTCTT
[37 nt withheld, positions 5146-5182]
ACCCTATCTCGGTCTATTCTTTTGATTTATAAGGGATTTTGCCGATTTCGGCCTATTGGTTAAAAAATGA
GCTGATTTAACAAAAATTTAACGCGAATTTTAACAAAATATTAACGCTTACAATTTAGGTGGCACTTTTC
GGGGAAATGTGCGCGGAACCCCTATTTGTTTATTTTTCTAAATACATTCAAATATGTATCCGCTCATGAG
ACAATAACCCTGATAAATGCTTCAATAATATTGAAAAAGGAAGAGTATGAGTATTCAACATTTCCGTGTC
GCCCTTATTCCCTTTTTTGCGGCATTTTGCCTTCCTGTTTTTGCTCACCCAGAAACGCTGGTGAAAGTAA
AAGATGCTGAAGATCAGTTGGGTGCACGAGTGGGTTACATCGAACTGGATCTCAACAGCGGTAAGATCCT
TGAGAGTTTTCGCCCCGAAGAACGTTTTCCAATGATGAGCACTTTTAAAGTTCTGCTATGTGGCGCGGTA
TTATCCCGTATTGACGCCGGGCAAGAGCAACTCGGTCGCCGCATACACTATTCTCAGAATGACTTGGTTG
AGTACTCACCAGTCACAGAAAAGCATCTTACGGATGGCATGACAGTAAGAGAATTATGCAGTGCTGCCAT
AACCATGAGTGATAACACTGCGGCCAACTTACTTCTGACAACGATCGGAGGACCGAAGGAGCTAACCGCT
TTTTTGCACAACATGGGGGATCATGTAACTCGCCTTGATCGTTGGGAACCGGAGCTGAATGAAGCCATAC
CAAACGACGAGCGTGACACCACGATGCCTGTAGCAATGGCAACAACGTTGCGCAAACTATTAACTGGCGA
ACTACTTACTCTAGCTTCCCGGCAACAATTAATAGACTGGATGGAGGCGGATAAAGTTGCAGGACCACTT
CTGCGCTCGGCCCTTCCGGCTGGCTGGTTTATTGCTGATAAATCTGGAGCCGGTGAGCGTGGGTCTCGCG
GTATCATTGCAGCACTGGGGCCAGATGGTAAGCCCTCCCGTATCGTAGTTATCTACACGACGGGGAGTCA
GGCAACTATGGATGAACGAAATAGACAGATCGCTGAGATAGGTGCCTCACTGATTAAGCATTGGTAACTG
TCAGACCAAGTTTACTCATATATACTTTAGATTGATTTAAAACTTCATTTTTAATTTAAAAGGATCTAGG
TGAAGATCCTTTTTGATAATCTCATGACCAAAATCCCTTAACGTGAGTTTTCGTTCCACTGAGCGTCAGA
CCCCGTAGAAAAGATCAAAGGATCTTCTTGAGATCCTTTTTTTCTGCGCGTAATCTGCTGCTTGCAAACA
AAAAAACCACCGCTACCAGCGGTGGTTTGTTTGCCGGATCAAGAGCTACCAACTCTTTTTCCGAAGGTAA
CTGGCTTCAGCAGAGCGCAGATACCAAATACTGTTCTTCTAGTGTAGCCGTAGTTAGGCCACCACTTCAA
GAACTCTGTAGCACCGCCTACATACCTCGCTCTGCTAATCCTGTTACCAGTGGCTGCTGCCAGTGGCGAT
AAGTCGTGTCTTACCGGGTTGGACTCAAGACGATAGTTACCGGATAAGGCGCAGCGGTCGGGCTGAACGG
GGGGTTCGTGCACACAGCCCAGCTTGGAGCGAACGACCTACACCGAACTGAGATACCTACAGCGTGAGCT
ATGAGAAAGCGCCACGCTTCCCGAAGGGAGAAAGGCGGACAGGTATCCGGTAAGCGGCAGGGTCGGAACA
GGAGAGCGCACGAGGGAGCTTCCAGGGGGAAACGCCTGGTATCTTTATAGTCCTGTCGGGTTTCGCCACC
TCTGACTTGAGCGTCGATTTTTGTGATGCTCGTCAGGGGGGCGGAGCCTATGGAAAAACGCCAGCAACGC
GGCCTTTTTACGGTTCCTGGCCTTTTGCTGGCCTTTTGCTCACATGTTCTTTCCTGCGTTATCCCCTGAT
TCTGTGGATAACCGTATTACCGCCTTTGAGTGAGCTGATACCGCTCGCCGCAGCCGAACGACCGAGCGCA
GCGAGTCAGTGAGCGAGGAAGCGGAAGAGCGCCTGATGCGGTATTTTCTCCTTACGCATCTGTGCGGTAT
TTCACACCGCATAGACCAGCCGCGTAACCTGGCAAAATCGGTTACGGTTGAGTAATAAATGGATGCCCTG
CGTAAGCGGGTGTGGGCGGACAATAAAGTCTTAAACTGAACAAAATAGATCTAAACTATGACAATAAAGT
CTTAAACTAGACAGAATAGTTGTAAACTGAAATCAGTCCAGTTATGCTGTGAAAAAGCATACTGGACTTT
TGTTATGGCTAAAGCAAACTCTTCATTTTCTGAAGTGCAAATTGCCCGTCGTATTAAAGAGGGGCGTGGC
CAAGGGCATGGTAAAGACTATATTCGCGGCGTTGTGACAATTTACCGAACAACTCCGCGGCCGGGAAGCC
GATCTCGGCTTGAACGAATTGTTAGGTGGCGGTACTTGGGTCGATATCAAAGTGCATCACTTCTTCCCGT
ATGCCCAACTTTGTATAGAGAGCCACTGCGGGATCGTCACCGTAATCTGCTTGCACGTAGATCACATAAG
CACCAAGCGCGTTGGCCTCATGCTTGAGGAGATTGATGAGCGCGGTGGCAATGCCCTGCCTCCGGTGCTC
GCCGGAGACTGCGAGATCATAGATATAGATCTCACTACGCGGCTGCTCAAACTTGGGCAGAACGTAAGCC
GCGAGAGCGCCAACAACCGCTTCTTGGTCGAAGGCAGCAAGCGCGATGAATGTCTTACTACGGAGCAAGT
TCCCGAGGTAATCGGAGTCCGGCTGATGTTGGGAGTAGGTGGCTACGTCTCCGAACTCACGACCGAAAAG
ATCAAGAGCAGCCCGCATGGATTTGACTTGGTCAGGGCCGAGCCTACATGTGCGAATGATGCCCATACTT
GAGCCACCTAACTTTGTTTTAGGGCGACTGCCCTGCTGCGTAACATCGTTGCTGCTGCGTAACATCAAAC
ATCGACCCACGGCGTAACGCGCTTGCTGCTTGGATGCCCGAGGCATAGACTGTACAAAAAAACAGTCATA
ACAAGCCATGAAAACCGCCACTGCGCCGTTACCACCGCTGCGTTCGGTCAAGGTTCTGGACCAGTTGCGT
GAGCGCATACGCTACTTGCATTACAGTTTACGAACCGAACAGGCTTATGTCAACTGGGTTCGTGCCTTCA
TCCGTTTCCACGGTGTGCGTCACCCGGCAACCTTGGGCAGCAGCGAAGTCGAGGCATTTCTGTCCTGGCT
GGCGAACGAGCGCAAGGTTTCGGTCTCCACGCATCGTCAGGCATTGGCGGCCTTGCTGTTCTTCTACGGC
AAGGTGCTGTGCACGGATCTGCCCTTGCTTCAGGAGATCGGTAGACCTCGGCCGTCGCGGCGCTTGCCGG
TGGTGCTGACCCCGGATGAAGTGGTTCGCATCCTCGGTTTTCTGGAAGGCGAGCATCGTTTGTTCGCCCA
GGACTCTAGCTATAGTTCTAGTGGTTGGCTACGTACCCGTAGTGGCTATGGCAGGGCTTGCCGCCCCGAC
GTTGGCTGCGAGCCCTGGGCCTTCACCCGAACTTGGGGGTTGGGGTGGGGAAAAGGAAGAAACGCGGGCG
TATTGGTCCCAATGGGGTCTCGGTGGGGTATCGACAGAGTGCCAGCCCTGGGACCGAACCCCGCGTTTAT
GAACAAACGACCCAACACCCGTGCGTTTTATTCTGTCTTTTTATTGCCGTCATAGCGCGGGTTCCTTCCG
GTATTGTCTCCTTCCGTGTTTCAGTTAGCCTCCCCCATCTCCCGGTTCCGCATGCTATGCATCCTTGTAC
AGCTCGTCCATGCCGAGAGTGATCCCGGCGGCGGTCACGAACTCCAGCAGGACCATGTGATCGCGCTTCT
CGTTGGGGTCTTTGCTCAGCTTGGACTGGGTGCTCAGGTAGTGGTTGTCGGGCAGCAGCACGGGGCCGTC
GCCGATGGGGGTGTTCTGCTGGTAGTGGTCGGCGAGCTGCACGCTGCCGTCCTCGATGTTGTGGC
