>Addgene plasmid #174319 | pEZT-GST-SLFN2 | depositor partial sequence | sequence record 338174 | SLFN2
ATGGGTACTAGACTTGAGGCAACTGAGCAAAGCAACCACAGAACTCAGAGGAATGACATTCAGCTGGAAA
ATGCAAAGGCTGCTGGGAAAATGGGCATCAGTGTTGATCTGGAAGCCAAATATGCTAAGCTGGGTCTAAA
TCTCGGAGCAATCACTTTTGGAGAGAAGGATAGGAAGAAAATGAAGAATTCTCACCTCAGAAAACAGGAG
AATGCAAACATCTCTCTAGCTGTATGTGCTCTCCTGAATTCGGGAGGTGGAGCAATCAAGGTTAAAATTG
AAAATGAAAATTATAGTCTCACTAGGGATGGCCTGGGACTAGATTTGGAAGCCTCTCTTTGTAAATGTCT
GCCCTTTGTCCAGTGGCACCTGGACTTCACGGAGAGCGAAGGCTACATTTATATCTACGTGAAATCGTGG
AGCCAAGAAATCTTTGGGCTGCCTATTGGCACCCTAAGAACCAATTTGTATGTAAGGAGCATGTCATCTT
CTGTACAAGTGAGCGCCGCTGCTGCCCTGGAATTTCTCCAGGACCTGGAGGAAACTGGAGGGAGACCCTG
TGTCAGACCAGAGTTGCCTGCAAGCATAGCCTTCCCTGAAGTGGAAGGAGAATGGCACCTGGAGGATTTG
GCTGCTGCATTGTTTAACAGGACAGAATTTCAGTACGAGGAAACTTTCCCCTTTACCAGATCCAGATATG
TTGAAGTTACATTGCTTTCAGCGAAACGCCTGCGAAAACGCATCAAAGAGCTCCTCCCTCAAACTGTTTC
TGCTTTTGCAAACACGGATGGGGGATTTTTGTTCATTGGTTTGGATGGCAAAACCCAGCAAATTATTGGT
TTTGAAGCAGAGAAGAGCGATCTCGTGCTTCTAGAGAGTGAAATAGAAAAGCACATCCGGCAGCTGCCTG
TCACTCACTTCTGTGAGGAGAAGGAGAAGATCAAGTACACGTGCAAATTCATCGAAGTGCACAAATCCGG
AGCTGTGTGTGCATATGTGTGTGCGCTCAGAGTGGAGAGATTCTGCTGTGCAGTATTCGCTGCAGAGCCC
GAGTCCTGGCATGTGGAAGGCGGCTGTGTGAAGAGGTTTACCACAGAGGAATGGGTGAAACTCCAGATGA
ATGCCCCATCAGGTTGA
